>Addgene plasmid #114850 | AT1G75640 X061_pECIA14 | addgene full sequence | sequence record 274075 | Addgene NGS Result
GTAAAACGACGGCCAGTGAATTAATTCGTTGCAGGACAGGATGTGGTGCCCGATGTGACTAGCTCTTTGC
TGCAGGCCGTCCTATCCTCTGGTTCCGATAAGAGACCCAGAACTCCGGCCCCCCACCGCCCACCGCCACC
CCCATACATATGTGGTACGCAAGTAAGAGTGCCTGCGCATGCCCCATGTGCCCCACCAAGAGCTTTGCAT
CCCATACAAGTCCCCAAAGTGGAGAACCGAACCAATTCTTCGCGGGCAGAACAAAAGCTTCTGCACACGT
CTCCACTCGAATTTGGAGCCGGCCGGCGTGTGCAAAAGAGGTGAATCGAACGAAAGACCCGTGTGTAAAG
CCGCGTTTCCAAAATGTATAAAACCGAGAGCATCTGGCCAATGTGCATCAGTTGTGGTCAGCAGCAAAAT
CAAGTGAATCATCTCAGTGCAACTAAAGGGGGGATCCGATCTCAATATGAAGTTATGCATATTACTGGCC
GTCGTGGCCTTTGTTGGCCTCTCGCTCGGGTCATCAGAGACTCAAGCACTCACATCTTTCAAACTCTCTC
TCCACGACCCTCTAGGAGCTCTCGAGTCCTGGAATCAATCATCTCCATCAGCTCCATGCGACTGGCACGG
CGTTTCTTGCTTCTCCGGCCGTGTCCGTGAGCTTCGTCTTCCTCGTCTCCACCTCACCGGCCACCTCAGT
CCTCGACTCGGTGAGTTGACTCAGCTCCGTAAACTAAGTCTTCACACCAACGACATAAACGGCGCCGTTC
CTTCGTCTCTCTCTCGTTGTGTCTTCCTTAGAGCTCTTTATCTTCACTACAACTCCTTCTCCGGCGATTT
TCCACCGGAGATACTGAATCTACGAAACCTCCAGGTCCTCAACGCTGCTCACAACTCACTCACCGGAAAT
CTATCCGACGTCACAGTCTCGAAGAGCCTTCGTTACGTCGATTTGTCTTCCAATGCAATATCCGGTAAGA
TTCCGGCGAATTTCTCAGCGGATTCATCTCTCCAGCTCATCAACCTCTCGTTCAACCACTTCTCCGGTGA
GATCCCGGCTACATTGGGACAACTACAAGACCTCGAGTATCTCTGGCTAGACTCAAACCAATTACAAGGC
ACAATACCATCCGCATTAGCCAACTGTTCATCGCTTATACACTTCAGCGTAACCGGTAATCACCTCACCG
GTTTAATTCCGGTTACTTTAGGCACGATTCGAAGCCTGCAGGTGATTTCATTATCGGAGAATTCATTTAC
CGGTACAGTTCCGGTTAGTCTTCTATGTGGTTATTCAGGTTACAATTCCTCCATGCGAATCATTCAATTA
GGAGTTAATAACTTCACGGGAATAGCTAAGCCGTCAAATGCAGCTTGCGTGAACCCTAATTTGGAGATTC
TCGACATTCACGAGAATCGCATTAATGGCGATTTTCCCGCGTGGTTGACTGATTTGACCTCTTTAGTGGT
TTTGGATATTTCTGGAAACGGTTTCTCCGGTGGTGTTACGGCTAAAGTTGGGAACTTGATGGCGCTTCAG
GAGCTGAGAGTAGCTAACAATTCACTTGTTGGAGAAATTCCGACGAGTATCCGTAATTGCAAATCGTTAA
GAGTCGTTGATTTCGAAGGAAACAAGTTCTCGGGTCAGATTCCGGGTTTTCTAAGTCAGTTACGGAGCCT
GACAACGATATCTCTTGGAAGAAACGGGTTCTCGGGTCGGATTCCATCGGATCTTCTCAGCTTGTACGGA
CTCGAGACATTGAATCTCAATGAAAATCATCTCACCGGAGCAATACCGTCGGAGATAACAAAGCTAGCTA
ATCTTACCATCCTTAATCTCAGTTTCAACAGATTCTCCGGCGAAGTTCCGTCCAATGTGGGTGATCTGAA
AAGCTTGAGTGTTCTCAACATAAGTGGATGCGGGTTAACGGGTCGGATACCGGTTAGCATTAGCGGATTA
ATGAAGCTTCAGGTTTTGGATATAAGTAAACAGAGAATCTCTGGTCAGTTACCAGTCGAACTATTTGGTT
TACCGGATCTTCAAGTGGTTGCTCTTGGAAACAACTTGCTCGGCGGCGTCGTACCGGAAGGTTTCAGCAG
CTTGGTTAGTCTTAAGTACTTAAATCTCAGTTCCAACTTATTCTCCGGACATATCCCAAAGAACTATGGA
TTTCTCAAGTCATTACAAGTGCTTTCGTTGTCTCACAATCGAATATCCGGTACAATCCCGCCGGAGATTG
GGAATTGTTCCAGTCTTGAGGTTCTTGAGCTTGGTTCTAATAGTTTAAAGGGTCACATTCCGGTTTACGT
TTCCAAGTTGTCTCTTTTGAAGAAGCTTGATTTGAGTCACAACAGTTTAACAGGGAGTATTCCGGATCAG
ATTTCTAAGGATTCTTCTCTAGAATCTCTCCTGCTTAATTCGAATTCTCTATCGGGTCGAATACCGGAAT
CTTTATCAAGATTGACGAATCTAACCGCGTTGGATCTTTCGTCGAACAGATTGAATTCCACTATACCATC
AAGTCTCTCTCGGCTTCGTTTCTTGAACTATTTCAACTTATCAAGAAACAGTTTGGAAGGGGAGATTCCA
GAAGCTCTAGCTGCGCGTTTCACTAACCCGACCGTCTTTGTCAAGAACCCGGGACTCTGCGGTAAACCGC
TTGGTATAGAATGTCCAAACGTTCGAAGGAGAAGAAGAAGAAAGCTACTGGAGGTGCTGTTCCAGGGACC
AAGCGGCAATCCCGGCGGCGATCTGGCCCCCCAGATGCTGCGCGAGCTGCAGGAGACCAATGCCGCCCTG
CAGGACGTGCGCGAGCTGCTGCGCCACCGCGTGAAGGAGATCACCTTCCTGAAGAACACCGTGATGGAGT
GCGACGCCTGCGGCATGCAGCCCTCTAGAGGCTCCGGCTCCATCATCCCAGTTGAGGAGGAGAACCCGGA
CTTCTGGAACCGCGAGGCAGCCGAGGCCCTGGGTGCCGCCAAGAAGCTGCAGCCTGCACAGACAGCCGCC
AAGAACCTCATCATCTTCCTGGGCGATGGGATGGGGGTGTCTACGGTGACAGCTGCCAGGATCCTAAAAG
GGCAGAAGAAGGACAAACTGGGGCCTGAGATACCCCTGGCCATGGACCGCTTCCCATATGTGGCTCTGTC
CAAGACATACAATGTAGACAAACATGTGCCAGACAGTGGAGCCACAGCCACGGCCTACCTGTGCGGGGTC
AAGGGCAACTTCCAGACCATTGGCTTGAGTGCAGCCGCCCGCTTTAACCAGTGCAACACGACACGCGGCA
ACGAGGTCATCTCCGTGATGAATCGGGCCAAGAAAGCAGGGAAGTCAGTGGGAGTGGTAACCACCACACG
AGTGCAGCACGCCTCGCCAGCCGGCACCTACGCCCACACGGTGAACCGCAACTGGTACTCGGACGCCGAC
GTGCCTGCCTCGGCCCGCCAGGAGGGGTGCCAGGACATCGCTACGCAGCTCATCTCCAACATGGACATTG
ACGTGATCCTAGGTGGAGGCCGAAAGTACATGTTTCGCATGGGAACCCCAGACCCTGAGTACCCAGATGA
CTACAGCCAAGGTGGGACCAGGCTGGACGGGAAGAATCTGGTGCAGGAATGGCTGGCGAAGCGCCAGGGT
GCCCGGTATGTGTGGAACCGCACTGAGCTCATGCAGGCTTCCCTGGACCCGTCTGTGACCCATCTCATGG
GTCTCTTTGAGCCTGGAGACATGAAATACGAGATCCACCGAGACTCCACACTGGACCCCTCCCTGATGGA
GATGACAGAGGCTGCCCTGCGCCTGCTGAGCAGGAACCCCCGCGGCTTCTTCCTCTTCGTGGAGGGTGGT
CGCATCGACCATGGTCATCATGAAAGCAGGGCTTACCGGGCACTGACTGAGACGATCATGTTCGACGACG
CCATTGAGAGGGCGGGCCAGCTCACCAGCGAGGAGGACACGCTGAGCCTCGTCACTGCCGACCACTCCCA
CGTCTTCTCCTTCGGAGGCTACCCCCTGCGAGGGAGCTCCATCTTCGGGCTGGCCCCTGGCAAGGCCCGG
GACAGGAAGGCCTACACGGTCCTCCTATACGGAAACGGTCCAGGCTATGTGCTCAAGGACGGCGCCCGGC
CGGATGTTACCGAGAGCGAGAGCGGGAGCCCCGAGTATCGGCAGCAGTCAGCAGTGCCCCTGGACGAAGA
GACCCACGCAGGCGAGGACGTGGCGGTGTTCGCGCGCGGCCCGCAGGCGCACCTGGTTCACGGCGTGCAG
GAGCAGACCTTCATAGCGCACGTCATGGCCTTCGCCGCCTGCCTGGAGCCCTACACCGCCTGCGACCTGG
CGCCCCCCGCCGGCACCACCGACGCCGCGCACCCGGGTTCTAGAGGAAGCACCTCCGGCGATAACGATTA
CAAGGATGATGATGATAAGGCCAGCGGCACCGGTCATCATCACCATCACCATTGAGTTTAAACCCGCTGA
TCAGCCTCGACTGTGCCTTCTAAGGCCTGAGCTCGCTGATCAGCCTCGATCGAGGATCCAGACATGATAA
GATACATTGATGAGTTTGGACAAACCACAACTAGAATGCAGTGAAAAAAATGCTTTATTTGTGAAATTTG
TGATGCTATTGCTTTATTTGTAACCATTATAAGCTGCAATAAACAAGTTAACAACAACAATTGCATTCAT
TTTATGTTTCAGGTTCAGGGGGAGGTGTGGGAGGTTTTTTAAAGCAAGTAAAACCTCTACAAATGTGGTA
TGGCTGATTATGATCAGTCGACCTGCAGGCATGCAAGCTTGGCGTAATCATGGTCATAGCTGTTTCCTGT
GTGAAATTGTTATCCGCTCACAATTCCACACAACATACGAGCCGGAAGCATAAAGTGTAAAGCCTGGGGT
GCCTAATGAGTGAGCTAACTCACATTAATTGCGTTGCGCTCACTGCCCGCTTTCCAGTCGGGAAACCTGT
CGTGCCAGCTGCATTAATGAATCGGCCAACGCGCGGGGAGAGGCGGTTTGCGTATTGGGCGCTCTTCCGC
TTCCTCGCTCACTGACTCGCTGCGCTCGGTCGTTCGGCTGCGGCGAGCGGTATCAGCTCACTCAAAGGCG
GTAATACGGTTATCCACAGAATCAGGGGATAACGCAGGAAAGAACATGTGAGCAAAAGGCCAGCAAAAGG
CCAGGAACCGTAAAAAGGCCGCGTTGCTGGCGTTTTTCCATAGGCTCCGCCCCCCTGACGAGCATCACAA
AAATCGACGCTCAAGTCAGAGGTGGCGAAACCCGACAGGACTATAAAGATACCAGGCGTTTCCCCCTGGA
AGCTCCCTCGTGCGCTCTCCTGTTCCGACCCTGCCGCTTACCGGATACCTGTCCGCCTTTCTCCCTTCGG
GAAGCGTGGCGCTTTCTCATAGCTCACGCTGTAGGTATCTCAGTTCGGTGTAGGTCGTTCGCTCCAAGCT
GGGCTGTGTGCACGAACCCCCCGTTCAGCCCGACCGCTGCGCCTTATCCGGTAACTATCGTCTTGAGTCC
AACCCGGTAAGACACGACTTATCGCCACTGGCAGCAGCCACTGGTAACAGGATTAGCAGAGCGAGGTATG
TAGGCGGTGCTACAGAGTTCTTGAAGTGGTGGCCTAACTACGGCTACACTAGAAGAACAGTATTTGGTAT
CTGCGCTCTGCTGAAGCCAGTTACCTTCGGAAAAAGAGTTGGTAGCTCTTGATCCGGCAAACAAACCACC
GCTGGTAGCGGTGGTTTTTTTGTTTGCAAGCAGCAGATTACGCGCAGAAAAAAAGGATCTCAAGAAGATC
CTTTGATCTTTTCTACGGGGTCTGACGCTCAGTGGAACGAAAACTCACGTTAAGGGATTTTGGTCATGAG
ATTATCAAAAAGGATCTTCACCTAGATCCTTTTAAATTAAAAATGAAGTTTTAAATCAATCTAAAGTATA
TATGAGTAAACTTGGTCTGACAGTTACCAATGCTTAATCAGTGAGGCACCTATCTCAGCGATCTGTCTAT
TTCGTTCATCCATAGTTGCCTGACTCCCCGTCGTGTAGATAACTACGATACGGGAGGGCTTACCATCTGG
CCCCAGTGCTGCAATGATACCGCGAGACCCACGCTCACCGGCTCCAGATTTATCAGCAATAAACCAGCCA
GCCGGAAGGGCCGAGCGCAGAAGTGGTCCTGCAACTTTATCCGCCTCCATCCAGTCTATTAATTGTTGCC
GGGAAGCTAGAGTAAGTAGTTCGCCAGTTAATAGTTTGCGCAACGTTGTTGCCATTGCTACAGGCATCGT
GGTGTCACGCTCGTCGTTTGGTATGGCTTCATTCAGCTCCGGTTCCCAACGATCAAGGCGAGTTACATGA
TCCCCCATGTTGTGCAAAAAAGCGGTTAGCTCCTTCGGTCCTCCGATCGTTGTCAGAAGTAAGTTGGCCG
CAGTGTTATCACTCATGGTTATGGCAGCACTGCATAATTCTCTTACTGTCATGCCATCCGTAAGATGCTT
TTCTGTGACTGGTGAGTACTCAACCAAGTCATTCTGAGAATAGTGTATGCGGCGACCGAGTTGCTCTTGC
CCGGCGTCAATACGGGATAATACCGCGCCACATAGCAGAACTTTAAAAGTGCTCATCATTGGAAAACGTT
CTTCGGGGCGAAAACTCTCAAGGATCTTACCGCTGTTGAGATCCAGTTCGATGTAACCCACTCGTGCACC
CAACTGATCTTCAGCATCTTTTACTTTCACCAGCGTTTCTGGGTGAGCAAAAACAGGAAGGCAAAATGCC
GCAAAAAAGGGAATAAGGGCGACACGGAAATGTTGAATACTCATACTCTTCCTTTTTCAATATTATTGAA
GCATTTATCAGGGTTATTGTCTCATGAGCGGATACATATTTGAATGTATTTAGAAAAATAAACAAATAGG
GGTTCCGCGCACATTTCCCCGAAAAGTGCCACCTGACGTCTAAGAAACCATTATTATCATGACATTAACC
TATAAAAATAGGCGTATCACGAGGCCCTTTCGTCTCGCGCGTTTCGGTGATGACGGTGAAAACCTCTGAC
ACATGCAGCTCCCGGAGACGGTCACAGCTTGTCTGTAAGCGGATGCCGGGAGCAGACAAGCCCGTCAGGG
CGCGTCAGCGGGTGTTGGCGGGTGTCGGGGCTGGCTTAACTATGCGGCATCAGAGCAGATTGTACTGAGA
GTGCACCATATGCGGTGTGAAATACCGCACAGATGCGTAAGGAGAAAATACCGCATCAGGCGCCATTCGC
CATTCAGGCTGCGCAACTGTTGGGAAGGGCGATCGGTGCGGGCCTCTTCGCTATTACGCCAGCTGGCGAA
AGGGGGATGTGCTGCAAGGCGATTAAGTTGGGTAACGCCAGGGTTTTCCCAGTCACGACGTT
Features (pLannotate 1.2.2; 19 found; start..end, strand, type, name):
     23..449     +  promoter       MT promoter: Drosophila metallothionein promoter
    467..520     +  sig_peptide    BiP signal sequence: Drosophila BiP signal sequence
    524..790     +  CDS            Y4361_ARATH (fragment): Experimental evidence at protein level: Swiss-Prot protein existence level 1. From Arabidopsis thaliana (Mouse-ear cress).
   2744..2923    +  CDS            Comp (fragment): COMP_RAT - Experimental evidence at protein level: Swiss-Prot protein existence level 1. May play a role in the structural integrity of cartilage via its interaction with other extracellular matrix proteins such as the collagens and fibronectin. Can mediate the interaction of chondrocytes with the cartilage extracellular matrix through interaction with cell surface integrin receptors. Could play a role in the pathogenesis of osteoarthritis. Potent suppressor of apoptosis in both primary chondrocytes and transformed cells. Suppresses apoptosis by blocking the activation of caspase-3 and by indu
   2911..4363    +  CDS            SEAP (fragment): secreted alkaline phosphatase from human placenta The natural enzyme has a C-terminal transmembrane sequence that is replaced by a GPI anchor.
   4400..4429    +  CDS            2xFLAG (fragment): two tandem FLAG® epitope tags
   4535..4669    -  polyA_signal   SV40 poly(A) signal: SV40 polyadenylation signal
   4692..4776    -  CDS            large T antigen (fragment): large T antigen from SV40 (simian virus 40)
   4776..4800    +  misc_feature   MCS (fragment): pUC18/19 multiple cloning site
   4837..4853    -  protein_bind   lac operator: The lac repressor binds to the lac operator to inhibit transcription in E. coli. This inhibition can be relieved by adding lactose or isopropyl-β-D-thiogalactopyranoside (IPTG). lac repressor encoded by lacI
   4861..4891    -  promoter       lac promoter: promoter for the E. coli lac operon
   4906..4927    -  protein_bind   CAP binding site: CAP binding activates transcription in the presence of cAMP. E. coli catabolite activator protein
   4940..5032    -  CDS            lacI (fragment): lac repressor; lacI; The lac repressor binds to the lac operator to inhibit transcription in E. coli. This inhibition can be relieved by adding lactose or isopropyl-β-D-thiogalactopyranoside (IPTG).
   5215..5803    -  rep_origin     ori: high-copy-number ColE1/pMB1/pBR322/pUC origin of replication
   5974..6834    -  CDS            AmpR: β-lactamase; bla; confers resistance to ampicillin, carbenicillin, and related antibiotics
   6835..6939    -  promoter       AmpR promoter: bla
   7034..7069    +  CDS            rop (fragment): Rop protein, which maintains plasmids at low copy number; rop
   7171..7270    +  misc_feature   bom (fragment): basis of mobility region from pBR322
   7276..21      -  CDS            lacZα (fragment) (across the origin): LacZα fragment of β-galactosidase; lacZ fragment
