[The description below was written by a language model from this plasmid's Addgene catalogue record and pLannotate feature annotations shown in this document.]
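Description:
AT1G75640 X061_pECIA14 is an insect-cell expression plasmid built on the pECIA14 backbone, designed to produce a secreted "prey" protein in Drosophila cell culture. It is propagated in E. coli as a high-copy plasmid through a ColE1/pUC-type origin and selected with ampicillin via the β-lactamase gene. The remaining bacterial elements picked up by annotation (lac promoter and operator, and fragments of lacZα, lacI, rop and bom) appear to be cloning-vector remnants with no evident role in the expression cassette.

The expression unit is driven by the copper-inducible Drosophila metallothionein promoter, so that production is switched on by adding CuSO4. A Drosophila BiP signal sequence directs the product into the secretory pathway. It is followed by the extracellular domain of the Arabidopsis thaliana leucine-rich repeat receptor kinase encoded by AT1G75640, inserted by ligation-independent cloning. The automated annotation labels only a short stretch at the start of this region, matching it to an Arabidopsis protein, but the gap before the next annotated feature is consistent with the full ectodomain described by the depositor. Downstream, the ectodomain is fused to the pentamerising coiled-coil helix of rat COMP, human placental alkaline phosphatase, a FLAG epitope and, according to the depositor, a hexahistidine tag, which is not separately annotated. An SV40 polyadenylation signal lies downstream of the cassette, although it is annotated on the opposite strand.

Pentamerisation through COMP raises the avidity of the prey, which helps capture weak extracellular interactions, while alkaline phosphatase provides an enzymatic readout of binding. The plasmid is meant to be paired with the corresponding pECIA2 bait vector, and it belongs to a collection used to map extracellular interactions among Arabidopsis LRR receptor kinases.
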