Addgene plasmid #114850: AT1G75640 X061_pECIA14
Purpose: Prey vector AT1G75640 X061_pECIA14 should be used with bait vector AT1G75640 X061_pECIA2.
Depositing lab: Youssef Belkhadir. Depositing organization: Gregor Mendel Institute of Molecular Plant Biology. Publication: An extracellular network of Arabidopsis leucine-rich repeat receptor kinases. Smakowska-Luzan E, Mott GA, Parys K, Stegmann M, Howton TC, Layeghifard M, Neuhold J, Lehner A, Kong J, Grunwald K, Weinberger N, Satbhai SB, Mayer D, Busch W, Madalinski M, Stolt-Bergner P, Provart NJ, Mukhtar MS, Zipfel C, Desveaux D, Guttman DS, Belkhadir Y. Nature. 2018 Jan 18;553(7688):342-346. doi: 10.1038/nature25184. Epub 2018 Jan 10. PubMed 29320478.
Backbone
  Vector backbone: pECIA14
  Backbone manufacturer: Chris Garcia (Addgene plasmid # 47051)
  Vector type: Insect Expression
Growth in bacteria
  Bacterial resistance: Ampicillin, 100 μg/mL
  Growth temperature: 37°C
  Growth strain: DH5alpha
  Copy number: High Copy
Gene/Insert
  Gene/Insert name: AT1G75640
  Species: A. thaliana (mustard weed)
  Entrez Gene: AT1G75640 (a.k.a. AT1G75640, F10A5.16, F10A5_16)
  Promoter: Metallothionein (Copper-Inducible)
  Cloning method: Ligation Independent Cloning
Terms and licenses: Academic/Nonprofit Terms; Industry Terms: Not Available to Industry
Depositor comments: Plasmid for secreted expression in Drosophila cell culture by induction via CuSO4. Insert is an extracellular domain of indicated LRR-RK, C-terminally tagged with Pentameric rat COMP helix, Alkaline Phosphatase (human, placental), Flag, and hexahistidine tags. Insert Protein Sequence: SSETQALTSFKLSLHDPLGALESWNQSSPSAPCDWHGVSCFSGRVRELRLPRLHLTGHLSPRLGELTQLRKLSLHTNDINGAVPSSLSRCVFLRALYLHYNSFSGDFPPEILNLRNLQVLNAAHNSLTGNLSDVTVSKSLRYVDLSSNAISGKIPANFSADSSLQLINLSFNHFSGEIPATLGQLQDLEYLWLDSNQLQGTIPSALANCSSLIHFSVTGNHLTGLIPVTLGTIRSLQVISLSENSFTGTVPVSLLCGYSGYNSSMRIIQLGVNNFTGIAKPSNAACVNPNLEILDIHENRINGDFPAWLTDLTSLVVLDISGNGFSGGVTAKVGNLMALQELRVANNSLVGEIPTSIRNCKSLRVVDFEGNKFSGQIPGFLSQLRSLTTISLGRNGFSGRIPSDLLSLYGLETLNLNENHLTGAIPSEITKLANLTILNLSFNRFSGEVPSNVGDLKSLSVLNISGCGLTGRIPVSISGLMKLQVLDISKQRISGQLPVELFGLPDLQVVALGNNLLGGVVPEGFSSLVSLKYLNLSSNLFSGHIPKNYGFLKSLQVLSLSHNRISGTIPPEIGNCSSLEVLELGSNSLKGHIPVYVSKLSLLKKLDLSHNSLTGSIPDQISKDSSLESLLLNSNSLSGRIPESLSRLTNLTALDLSSNRLNSTIPSSLSRLRFLNYFNLSRNSLEGEIPEALAARFTNPTVFVKNPGLCGKPLGIECPNVRRRRRRKL
How to cite: AT1G75640 X061_pECIA14 was a gift from Youssef Belkhadir (Addgene plasmid # 114850 ; http://n2t.net/addgene:114850 ; RRID:Addgene_114850)
